LOCUS       Exported 6967 bp ds-DNA circular SYN 12-MAY-2021
DEFINITION  Donor for precise CRISPR directed genomic integration using the
            GeneWeld method.
ACCESSION   .
VERSION     .
KEYWORDS    pPRISM-TagRFP-gcry-mRFP
SOURCE      synthetic DNA construct
  ORGANISM  synthetic DNA construct
REFERENCE   1 (bases 1 to 6967)
  AUTHORS   Wierson WA, Welker JM, Almeida MP, Mann CM, Webster DA, Weiss TJ,
            Torrie ME, Vollbrecht MK, Lan M, McKeighan KC, Ming Z, Wehmeier A,
            Mikelson CS, Haltom JA, Kwan KM, Chien CB, Balciunas D, Ekker SC,
            Clark KJ, Webber BR, Moriarity B, Solin SL, Carlson DF, Dobbs DL,
            McGrail M, Essner JJ.
  TITLE     GeneWeld: a method for efficient targeted integration directed by
            short homology
  JOURNAL   bioRxiv 431627
REFERENCE   2 (bases 1 to 6967)
  AUTHORS   .
  TITLE     Direct Submission
  JOURNAL   Exported May 12, 2021 from SnapGene Server 1.1.58
            http://www.snapgene.com
FEATURES             Location/Qualifiers
     source          1..6967
                     /organism="synthetic DNA construct"
                     /mol_type="other DNA"
     protein_bind    275..296
                     /label=CAP binding site
                     /bound_moiety="E. coli catabolite activator protein"
                     /note="CAP binding activates transcription in the presence
                     of cAMP."
     promoter        311..341
                     /label=lac promoter
                     /note="promoter for the E. coli lac operon"
     protein_bind    349..365
                     /label=lac operator
                     /bound_moiety="lac repressor encoded by lacI"
                     /note="The lac repressor binds to the lac operator to
                     inhibit transcription in E. coli. This inhibition can be
                     relieved by adding lactose or
                     isopropyl-beta-D-thiogalactopyranoside (IPTG)."
     primer_bind     354..376
                     /label=M13/pUC Reverse
                     /note="In lacZ gene"
     primer_bind     373..389
                     /label=M13 rev
                     /note="common sequencing primer, one of multiple similar
                     variants"
     primer_bind     373..389
                     /label=M13 Reverse
                     /note="In lacZ gene. Also called M13-rev"
     CDS             385..750
                     /codon_start=1
                     /gene="lacZ fragment"
                     /product="LacZ-alpha fragment of beta-galactosidase"
                     /label=lacZ-alpha
                     /translation="MTMITPSAQLTLTKGNKSWRTSRGGPVPNSPYSESYYARSLAVVL
                     QRRDWENPGVTQLNRLAAHPPFASWRNSEEARTDRPSQQLRSLNGEWTCHTSRSHELLS
                     VKASRRRGRKPRSSRGV"
     primer_bind     408..428
                     /label=T3
                     /note="T3 promoter, forward primer"
     promoter        410..428
                     /label=T3 promoter
                     /note="promoter for bacteriophage T3 RNA polymerase"
     promoter        complement(476..494)
                     /label=T7 promoter
                     /note="promoter for bacteriophage T7 RNA polymerase"
     primer_bind     complement(504..521)
                     /label=M13 Forward
                     /note="In lacZ gene. Also called M13-F20 or M13 (-21)
                     Forward"
     primer_bind     complement(504..520)
                     /label=M13 fwd
                     /note="common sequencing primer, one of multiple similar
                     variants"
     primer_bind     complement(513..535)
                     /label=M13/pUC Forward
                     /note="In lacZ gene"
     CDS             743..1453
                     /codon_start=1
                     /product="monomeric derivative of red fluorescent protein
                     from Entacmaea quadricolor (Merzlyak et al., 2007)"
                     /label=TagRFP
                     /note="mammalian codon-optimized"
                     /translation="VSKGEELIKENMHMKLYMEGTVNNHHFKCTSEGEGKPYEGTQTMR
                     IKVVEGGPLPFAFDILATSFMYGSRTFINHTQGIPDFFKQSFPEGFTWERVTTYEDGGV
                     LTATQDTSLQDGCLIYNVKIRGVNFPSNGPVMQKKTLGWEANTEMLYPADGGLEGRSDM
                     ALKLVGGGHLICNFKTTYRSKKPAKNLKMPGVYYVDHRLERIKEADKETYVEQHEVAVA
                     RYCDLPSKLGHKLN"
     CDS             3327..3347
                     /codon_start=1
                     /product="nuclear localization signal of SV40 (simian virus
                     40) large T antigen"
                     /label=SV40 NLS
                     /translation="PKKKRKV"
     CDS             3351..4028
                     /codon_start=1
                     /product="monomeric derivative of DsRed (Campbell et al.,
                     2002)"
                     /label=mRFP1
                     /note="mammalian codon-optimized"
                     /translation="MASSEDVIKEFMRFKVRMEGSVNGHEFEIEGEGEGRPYEGTQTAK
                     LKVTKGGPLPFAWDILSPQFQYGSKAYVKHPADIPDYLKLSFPEGFKWERVMNFEDGGV
                     VTVTQDSSLQDGEFIYKVKLRGTNFPSDGPVMQKKTMGWEASTERMYPEDGALKGEIKM
                     RLKLKDGGHYDAEVKTTYMAKKPVQLPGAYKTDIKLDITSHNEDYTIVEQYERAEGRHS
                     TGA"
     primer_bind     complement(3481..3499)
                     /label=mCherry-R
                     /note="mCherry, reverse primer"
     primer_bind     3749..3768
                     /label=mCherry-F
                     /note="mCherry, forward primer"
     primer_bind     3943..3966
                     /label=DsRed1-C
                     /note="DsRed1, forward primer"
     polyA_signal    4038..4262
                     /label=bGH poly(A) signal
                     /note="bovine growth hormone polyadenylation signal"
     polyA_signal    4332..4413
                     /label=SV40 poly(A) signal
                     /note="SV40 polyadenylation signal"
     polyA_signal    4537..4618
                     /label=SV40 poly(A) signal
                     /note="SV40 polyadenylation signal"
     promoter        4935..4953
                     /label=T7 promoter
                     /note="promoter for bacteriophage T7 RNA polymerase"
     primer_bind     complement(5229..5248)
                     /label=pENTR-R
                     /note="pENTR vectors, reverse primer"
     CDS             5240..6049
                     /codon_start=1
                     /gene="aph(3')-Ia"
                     /product="aminoglycoside phosphotransferase"
                     /label=KanR
                     /note="confers resistance to kanamycin in bacteria or G418
                     (Geneticin(R)) in eukaryotes"
                     /translation="MSHIQRETSRPRLNSNMDADLYGYKWARDNVGQSGATIYRLYGKP
                     DAPELFLKHGKGSVANDVTDEMVRLNWLTEFMPLPTIKHFIRTPDDAWLLTTAIPGKTA
                     FQVLEEYPDSGENIVDALAVFLRRLHSIPVCNCPFNSDRVFRLAQAQSRMNNGLVDASD
                     FDDERNGWPVEQVWKEMHKLLPFSPDSVVTHGDFSLDNLIFDEGKLIGCIDVGRVGIAD
                     RYQDLAILWNCLGEFSPSLQKRLFQKYGIDNPDMNKLQFHLMLDEFF"
     primer_bind     complement(5307..5326)
                     /label=Kan-R
                     /note="Kanamycin resistance gene, reverse primer"
     rep_origin      6192..6780
                     /direction=RIGHT
                     /label=ori
                     /note="high-copy-number ColE1/pMB1/pBR322/pUC origin of
                     replication"
     primer_bind     6681..6700
                     /label=pBR322ori-F
                     /note="pBR322 origin, forward primer"
     primer_bind     6934..6951
                     /label=L4440
                     /note="L4440 vector, forward primer"
ORIGIN
        1 aaatggtacc gagcagaggt gtaaaaagta ctcaaaaatt ttactcaagt gaaagtacaa
       61 gtacttaggg aaaattttac tcaattaaaa gtaaaagtat ctggctagaa tcttacttga
      121 gtaaaagtaa aaaagtactc cattaaaatt gtacttgagt attaaggaag taaaagtaaa
      181 agcaagaaag aaaactagag tggtctccct ttagtgaggg tcaattgatg ggaggcgttc
      241 gggccacagc ggacacgcag gtgcgcaacg caattaatgt gagttagctc actcattagg
      301 caccccaggc tttacacttt atgcttccgg ctcgtatgtt gtgtggaatt gtgagcggat
      361 aacaatttca cacaggaaac agctatgacc atgattacgc caagcgcgca attaaccctc
      421 actaaaggga acaaaagctg gaggacctcg agggggggcc cggtacccaa ttcgccctat
      481 agtgagtcgt attacgcgcg ctcactggcc gtcgttttac aacgtcgtga ctgggaaaac
      541 cctggcgtta cccaacttaa tcgccttgca gcacatcccc ctttcgccag ctggcgtaat
      601 agcgaagagg cccgcaccga tcgcccttcc caacagttgc gcagcctgaa tggcgaatgg
      661 acctgccaca cttcccggag ccacgaactt ctctctgtta aagcaagcag gagacgtgga
      721 agaaaacccc ggtcctctcg aggtgtctaa gggcgaggaa ctgattaagg agaacatgca
      781 catgaagctg tacatggagg gcaccgtgaa caaccaccac ttcaagtgca catccgaggg
      841 cgaaggcaag ccctacgagg gcacccagac catgagaatc aaggtggtcg agggcggccc
      901 tctccccttc gccttcgaca tcctggctac cagcttcatg tacggcagca gaaccttcat
      961 caaccacacc cagggcatcc ccgacttctt taagcagtcc ttccctgagg gcttcacatg
     1021 ggagagagtc accacatacg aagacggggg cgtgctgacc gctacccagg acaccagcct
     1081 ccaggacggc tgcctcatct acaacgtcaa gatcagaggg gtgaacttcc catccaacgg
     1141 ccctgtgatg cagaagaaaa cactcggctg ggaggccaac accgagatgc tgtaccccgc
     1201 tgacggcggc ctggaaggca gaagcgacat ggccctgaag ctcgtgggcg ggggccacct
     1261 gatctgcaac ttcaagacca catacagatc caagaaaccc gctaagaacc tcaagatgcc
     1321 cggcgtctac tatgtggacc acagactgga aagaatcaag gaggccgaca aagagaccta
     1381 cgtcgagcag cacgaggtgg ctgtggccag atactgcgac ctccctagca aactggggca
     1441 caaacttaat tgaaactagt aattaagtct cagccaccgt taactgaaca tgtcaaaacc
     1501 tgtggagact gttgagattt gatgttctga aaagataaag cctataaata aaatgttgcc
     1561 caaatttcct gcctgatgtt tttctttgtc tttgctacat ggctttgctg ctcggatcgg
     1621 ctcactctgt gtatgccacg ttcactttgt actctccttc tcacggtagg tttattattt
     1681 ttagatgtgc agttagtttc tgtgaaataa cacaccacac actgatattg tctgtgcatt
     1741 gacttggtga gtgcacattg tttttgatct tgacatattt atatttgatt gatcaggtga
     1801 actgtgtgaa tctaaagtgc tccatacaga tgttctgcat tgaaaatatt ctcattttat
     1861 tagtggaagt gagtgtatgc cacatccaat caatttcagc aaacacccca gtatgattta
     1921 atgcaaaaaa atgaaggtat caaacacgca ttactacttt gcagttaaat atttaacatt
     1981 tattccaaca cgaaaaaaag cagtaaataa cactttgaca aacacgtcag gacatcttat
     2041 ttttgtcacc ctcacaggca atttagtata atatattata tatatatata tatcatataa
     2101 taatattcag tataatatat atatatatat catattataa tattcagtat aatataaaac
     2161 acaaacacat atatgtataa tataatataa catttttatt tattgagatg cctctatgga
     2221 ccgtgttata agaagtaaag atcaggagaa gtaaacatga agtgtaatta tgaatactga
     2281 tgttaaatta agctatgatg agttttcact gttaatttac catctcaatt aaatgttgat
     2341 gcctccatga ccaagttaag cagatgagac tgaggacaac tgtagaagac aagatgttca
     2401 ctttgctgaa tatagctggc ttgacagtta tctatgactc tataaatata tatatatttt
     2461 ttttttataa aatgatttat ttataactat atatccattt ctcagacagg tgcttcatat
     2521 ccctcactcc cgtagctgtc catgctggat ctgtccccgt tgtttttaaa aagctaaata
     2581 agttattaac atgactgcat ccagcgagcc aaacctgtct ggtgtacagc taccagagaa
     2641 gcttgagatc ctagtcaccg gcgttcctag ttctttaaac tgttacaaag tgtttggacc
     2701 agcaactgaa ttgcactgta aattaccaca tcagggtctc cggggtcaac gctgctaagc
     2761 aatggactgg aaaatttgtg acattgagtt tttggaataa ctgggaatgc tggataactc
     2821 tttgggtaaa gctatggaac aaaagtacca gcatgaacta agaaatgact gtcacagcac
     2881 aacatcaaac acaatgcaag acaaaggttc tctgcttttg ccttacttga cagaaaaagt
     2941 aagctctagg ttcatcgcat gcagacagca gcaatacatg acatatataa aggctggctc
     3001 ttttctccct tccattgaac tgaaacttcc actcagtcag acttgcgggg gatccacagc
     3061 ctgactaact cgacaaaccc ccccaaacct aaggtgagtt gatctttaag ctttttacat
     3121 tttcagctcg catatatcaa ttcgcgcgca ttgtcacact agcacccact agcggtcaga
     3181 ctgcagattg cagcacgaaa caggaagctg actccacatg gtcacatgct cactgaagtg
     3241 ttgacttccc tgacagctgt gcactttcta aaccggtttt ctcattcatt tacagttcag
     3301 ccggaattca cctcgagacc atggctccaa agaagaagcg taaggtaacc atggcctcct
     3361 ccgaggacgt catcaaggag ttcatgcgct tcaaggtgcg catggagggc tccgtgaacg
     3421 gccacgagtt cgagatcgag ggcgagggcg agggccgccc ctacgagggc acccagaccg
     3481 ccaagctgaa ggtgaccaag ggcggccccc tgcccttcgc ctgggacatc ctgtcccctc
     3541 agttccagta cggctccaag gcctacgtga agcaccccgc cgacatcccc gactacttga
     3601 agctgtcctt ccccgagggc ttcaagtggg agcgcgtgat gaacttcgag gacggcggcg
     3661 tggtgaccgt gacccaggac tcctccctgc aggacggcga gttcatctac aaggtgaagc
     3721 tgcgcggcac caacttcccc tccgacggcc ccgtaatgca gaagaagacc atgggctggg
     3781 aggcctccac cgagcggatg taccccgagg acggcgccct gaagggcgag atcaagatga
     3841 ggctgaagct gaaggacggc ggccactacg acgccgaggt caagaccacc tacatggcca
     3901 agaagcccgt gcagctgccc ggcgcctaca agaccgacat caagctggac atcacctccc
     3961 acaacgagga ctacaccatc gtggaacagt acgagcgcgc cgagggccgc cactccaccg
     4021 gcgcctaaag ctgtgatctg tgccttctag ttgccagcca tctgttgttt gcccctcccc
     4081 cgtgccttcc ttgaccctgg aaggtgccac tcccactgtc ctttcctaat aaaatgagga
     4141 aattgcatcg cattgtctga gtaggtgtca ttctattctg gggggtgggg tggggcagga
     4201 cagcaagggg gaggattggg aagacaatag caggcatgct ggggatgcgg tgggctctat
     4261 ggcttctgag gcggaaagaa ccaaagggcg aattaattca ttgatgagtt tggacaaacc
     4321 acaactagaa tgcagtgaaa aaaatgcttt atttgtgaaa tttgtgatgc tattgcttta
     4381 tttgtaacca ttataagctg caataaacaa gttaacaaca acaattgcat tcattttatg
     4441 tttcaggttc agggggaggt gtgggaggtt ttttaaagca agtaaaacct ctacaaatgt
     4501 ggtcattgat gagtttggac aaaccacaac tagaatgcag tgaaaaaaat gctttatttg
     4561 tgaaatttgt gatgctattg ctttatttgt aaccattata agctgcaata aacaagttaa
     4621 caacaacaat tgcattcatt ttatgtttca ggttcagggg gaggtgtggg aggtttttta
     4681 aagcaagtaa aacctctaca aatgtggtca ttcagatcaa ttaaccctca cccgggctag
     4741 cgatgcatgg gagctctgac gtacgttgtc tagcaaggaa gtgaagagct atccggatat
     4801 atatgtatgt tatcataact gtactggcta tgtcaggtgg taatgactgt aacgttacgt
     4861 tactcgttgt aggcacgaca ttgaatatgc tcttctccgc tgtggcccga acgcctcccg
     4921 ctagcgatgg gatctaatac gactcactat agggagacca agggaaaata gaatgaagtg
     4981 atctccaaaa aataagtact ttttgactgt aaataaaatt gtaaggagta aaaagtactt
     5041 ttttttctaa aaaaatgtaa ttaagtaaaa gtaaaagtat tgatttttaa ttgtactcaa
     5101 gtaaagtaaa aatccccaaa aataatactt aagtacagta atcaagtaaa attactcaag
     5161 tactttacac ctctgggatc cagctgcatc atgaacaata aaactgtctg cttacataaa
     5221 cagtaataca aggggtgtta tgagccatat tcaacgggaa acgtcgaggc cgcgattaaa
     5281 ttccaacatg gatgctgatt tatatgggta taaatgggct cgcgataatg tcgggcaatc
     5341 aggtgcgaca atctatcgct tgtatgggaa gcccgatgcg ccagagttgt ttctgaaaca
     5401 tggcaaaggt agcgttgcca atgatgttac agatgagatg gtcagactaa actggctgac
     5461 ggaatttatg cctcttccga ccatcaagca ttttatccgt actcctgatg atgcatggtt
     5521 actcaccact gcgatccccg gaaaaacagc attccaggta ttagaagaat atcctgattc
     5581 aggtgaaaat attgttgatg cgctggcagt gttcctgcgc cggttgcatt cgattcctgt
     5641 ttgtaattgt ccttttaaca gcgatcgcgt atttcgtctc gctcaggcgc aatcacgaat
     5701 gaataacggt ttggttgatg cgagtgattt tgatgacgag cgtaatggct ggcctgttga
     5761 acaagtctgg aaagaaatgc ataaactttt gccattctca ccggattcag tcgtcactca
     5821 tggtgatttc tcacttgata accttatttt tgacgagggg aaattaatag gttgtattga
     5881 tgttggacga gtcggaatcg cagaccgata ccaggatctt gccatcctat ggaactgcct
     5941 cggtgagttt tctccttcat tacagaaacg gctttttcaa aaatatggta ttgataatcc
     6001 tgatatgaat aaattgcagt ttcatttgat gctcgatgag tttttctaat cagaattggt
     6061 taattggttg taacactggc aaaaaggatc taggtgaaga tcctttttga taatctcatg
     6121 accaaaatcc cttaacgtga gttttcgttc cactgagcgt cagaccccgt agaaaagatc
     6181 aaaggatctt cttgagatcc tttttttctg cgcgtaatct gctgcttgca aacaaaaaaa
     6241 ccaccgctac cagcggtggt ttgtttgccg gatcaagagc taccaactct ttttccgaag
     6301 gtaactggct tcagcagagc gcagatacca aatactgttc ttctagtgta gccgtagtta
     6361 ggccaccact tcaagaactc tgtagcaccg cctacatacc tcgctctgct aatcctgtta
     6421 ccagtggctg ctgccagtgg cgataagtcg tgtcttaccg ggttggactc aagacgatag
     6481 ttaccggata aggcgcagcg gtcgggctga acggggggtt cgtgcacaca gcccagcttg
     6541 gagcgaacga cctacaccga actgagatac ctacagcgtg agctatgaga aagcgccacg
     6601 gttcccgaag ggagaaaggc ggacaggtat ccggtaagcg gcagggtcgg aacaggagag
     6661 cgcacgaggg agcttccagg gggaaacgcc tggtatcttt atagtcctgt cgggtttcgc
     6721 cacctctgac ttgagcgtcg atttttgtga tgctcgtcag gggggcggag cctatggaaa
     6781 aacgccagca acgcggcctt tttacggttc ctggcctttt gctggccttt tgctcacatg
     6841 ttctttcctg cgttatcccc tgattctgtg gataaccgta ttaccgcctt tgagtgagct
     6901 gataccgctc gccgcagccg aacgaccgag cgcagcgagt cagtgagcga ggaagcggaa
     6961 cagattt
//
