[The description below was written by a language model from this plasmid's Addgene catalogue record and the feature table of its GenBank file.]
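Description:
pPRISM-TagRFP-gcry-mRFP is a 6,967 bp donor plasmid for GeneWeld, a CRISPR-based method that integrates a cargo cassette precisely into a genomic target site using short homology. The publication associated with the deposit describes the method in zebrafish and mammalian cells, and the depositor notes that the plasmid may work in other species. It is built on the small pK backbone, which carries a high-copy ColE1/pUC-type origin and an aph(3')-Ia kanamycin resistance gene for selection in E. coli. Upstream of the cargo lies a lac promoter/operator and lacZ-alpha region with T3, T7 and M13 primer sites. The short homology arms and any guide RNA target sites used to liberate the cassette are not annotated. The depositor points to online design tools for help with cloning.

The 4.1 kb insert holds two red fluorescent reporters. The first is a mammalian codon-optimized TagRFP coding sequence. The partial insert record annotates a porcine teschovirus P2A peptide immediately before it. No promoter is annotated in front of this unit, which suggests that an in-frame integration would let the targeted gene drive TagRFP as a separate polypeptide, although the record does not say so explicitly. The second reporter, according to the depositor, is a gamma-crystallin promoter driving mRFP1 fused to an SV40 nuclear localization signal. This promoter presumably lies in the unannotated stretch between the two coding sequences. A lens-specific promoter of this kind typically serves as a marker that is independent of expression from the target locus, so carriers of the integration can be identified by eye fluorescence. A bGH polyadenylation signal and two SV40 polyadenylation signals follow. The repository notes sequence discrepancies between its quality control result and the depositor's sequence, and the depositor states that these do not affect function.
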