Addgene plasmid #117766: pPRISM-TagRFP-gcry-mRFP
Purpose: Donor for precise CRISPR directed genomic integration using the GeneWeld method
Depositing lab: Jeffrey Essner. Depositing organization: Iowa State University. Publication: Efficient targeted integration directed by short homology in zebrafish and mammalian cells. Wierson WA, Welker JM, Almeida MP, Mann CM, Webster DA, Torrie ME, Weiss TJ, Kambakam S, Vollbrecht MK, Lan M, McKeighan KC, Levey J, Ming Z, Wehmeier A, Mikelson CS, Haltom JA, Kwan KM, Chien CB, Balciunas D, Ekker SC, Clark KJ, Webber BR, Moriarity BS, Solin SL, Carlson DF, Dobbs DL, McGrail M, Essner J. Elife. 2020 May 15;9. pii: 53968. doi: 10.7554/eLife.53968. PubMed 32412410.
Backbone
  Vector backbone: pK
  Backbone manufacturer: Karl J. Clark
  Backbone size w/o insert (bp): 2856
  Vector type: Synthetic Biology
Growth in bacteria
  Bacterial resistance: Kanamycin, 50 μg/mL
  Growth temperature: 30°C
  Growth strain: NEB Stable
  Copy number: High Copy
Gene/Insert
  Gene/Insert name: TagRFP (alt name: RFP)
  Species: D. rerio (zebrafish)
  Insert size (bp): 4111
  Cloning method: Gibson Cloning
  Sequencing primers: 5′ aaaagcaagaaagaaaactagagtgg; 3′ atggctcataacaccccttg
Terms and licenses: Academic/Nonprofit Terms; Industry Terms: Not Available to Industry
Depositor comments: Secondary gene is a gamma-crystalin promoter driving NLS-mRFP. Online tools and cloning help available at <www.genesculpt.org/gtaghd/>. May work in additional species beyond those listed. Please note that some discrepancies were found between Addgene's quality control result and the depositor's provided sequence. The depositor noted that these discrepancies do NOT affect plasmid function.
How to cite: pPRISM-TagRFP-gcry-mRFP was a gift from Jeffrey Essner (Addgene plasmid # 117766 ; http://n2t.net/addgene:117766 ; RRID:Addgene_117766)
