LOCUS       Exported 4111 bp ds-DNA linear SYN 17-MAY-2021
DEFINITION  Donor for precise CRISPR directed genomic integration using the
            GeneWeld method.
ACCESSION   .
VERSION     .
KEYWORDS    pPRISM-TagRFP-gcry-mRFP
SOURCE      synthetic DNA construct
  ORGANISM  synthetic DNA construct
REFERENCE   1 (bases 1 to 4111)
  AUTHORS   Wierson WA, Welker JM, Almeida MP, Mann CM, Webster DA, Weiss TJ,
            Torrie ME, Vollbrecht MK, Lan M, McKeighan KC, Ming Z, Wehmeier A,
            Mikelson CS, Haltom JA, Kwan KM, Chien CB, Balciunas D, Ekker SC,
            Clark KJ, Webber BR, Moriarity B, Solin SL, Carlson DF, Dobbs DL,
            McGrail M, Essner JJ.
  TITLE     GeneWeld: a method for efficient targeted integration directed by
            short homology
  JOURNAL   bioRxiv 431627
REFERENCE   2 (bases 1 to 4111)
  AUTHORS   .
  TITLE     Direct Submission
  JOURNAL   Exported May 17, 2021 from SnapGene Server 1.1.58
            http://www.snapgene.com
FEATURES             Location/Qualifiers
     source          1..4111
                     /organism="synthetic DNA construct"
                     /mol_type="other DNA"
     CDS             10..66
                     /codon_start=1
                     /product="2A peptide from porcine teschovirus-1
                     polyprotein"
                     /label=P2A
                     /note="Eukaryotic ribosomes fail to insert a peptide bond
                     between the Gly and Pro residues, yielding separate
                     polypeptides."
                     /translation="ATNFSLLKQAGDVEENPGP"
     CDS             73..783
                     /codon_start=1
                     /product="monomeric derivative of red fluorescent protein
                     from Entacmaea quadricolor (Merzlyak et al., 2007)"
                     /label=TagRFP
                     /note="mammalian codon-optimized"
                     /translation="VSKGEELIKENMHMKLYMEGTVNNHHFKCTSEGEGKPYEGTQTMR
                     IKVVEGGPLPFAFDILATSFMYGSRTFINHTQGIPDFFKQSFPEGFTWERVTTYEDGGV
                     LTATQDTSLQDGCLIYNVKIRGVNFPSNGPVMQKKTLGWEANTEMLYPADGGLEGRSDM
                     ALKLVGGGHLICNFKTTYRSKKPAKNLKMPGVYYVDHRLERIKEADKETYVEQHEVAVA
                     RYCDLPSKLGHKLN"
     CDS             2657..2677
                     /codon_start=1
                     /product="nuclear localization signal of SV40 (simian virus
                     40) large T antigen"
                     /label=SV40 NLS
                     /translation="PKKKRKV"
     CDS             2681..3358
                     /codon_start=1
                     /product="monomeric derivative of DsRed (Campbell et al.,
                     2002)"
                     /label=mRFP1
                     /note="mammalian codon-optimized"
                     /translation="MASSEDVIKEFMRFKVRMEGSVNGHEFEIEGEGEGRPYEGTQTAK
                     LKVTKGGPLPFAWDILSPQFQYGSKAYVKHPADIPDYLKLSFPEGFKWERVMNFEDGGV
                     VTVTQDSSLQDGEFIYKVKLRGTNFPSDGPVMQKKTMGWEASTERMYPEDGALKGEIKM
                     RLKLKDGGHYDAEVKTTYMAKKPVQLPGAYKTDIKLDITSHNEDYTIVEQYERAEGRHS
                     TGA"
     primer_bind     complement(2811..2829)
                     /label=mCherry-R
                     /note="mCherry, reverse primer"
     primer_bind     3079..3098
                     /label=mCherry-F
                     /note="mCherry, forward primer"
     primer_bind     3273..3296
                     /label=DsRed1-C
                     /note="DsRed1, forward primer"
     polyA_signal    3368..3592
                     /label=bGH poly(A) signal
                     /note="bovine growth hormone polyadenylation signal"
     polyA_signal    3662..3743
                     /label=SV40 poly(A) signal
                     /note="SV40 polyadenylation signal"
     polyA_signal    3867..3948
                     /label=SV40 poly(A) signal
                     /note="SV40 polyadenylation signal"
ORIGIN
        1 cttcccggag ccacgaactt ctctctgtta aagcaagcag gagacgtgga agaaaacccc
       61 ggtcctctcg aggtgtctaa gggcgaggaa ctgattaagg agaacatgca catgaagctg
      121 tacatggagg gcaccgtgaa caaccaccac ttcaagtgca catccgaggg cgaaggcaag
      181 ccctacgagg gcacccagac catgagaatc aaggtggtcg agggcggccc tctccccttc
      241 gccttcgaca tcctggctac cagcttcatg tacggcagca gaaccttcat caaccacacc
      301 cagggcatcc ccgacttctt taagcagtcc ttccctgagg gcttcacatg ggagagagtc
      361 accacatacg aagacggggg cgtgctgacc gctacccagg acaccagcct ccaggacggc
      421 tgcctcatct acaacgtcaa gatcagaggg gtgaacttcc catccaacgg ccctgtgatg
      481 cagaagaaaa cactcggctg ggaggccaac accgagatgc tgtaccccgc tgacggcggc
      541 ctggaaggca gaagcgacat ggccctgaag ctcgtgggcg ggggccacct gatctgcaac
      601 ttcaagacca catacagatc caagaaaccc gctaagaacc tcaagatgcc cggcgtctac
      661 tatgtggacc acagactgga aagaatcaag gaggccgaca aagagaccta cgtcgagcag
      721 cacgaggtgg ctgtggccag atactgcgac ctccctagca aactggggca caaacttaat
      781 tgaaactagt aattaagtct cagccaccgt taactgaaca tgtcaaaacc tgtggagact
      841 gttgagattt gatgttctga aaagataaag cctataaata aaatgttgcc caaatttcct
      901 gcctgatgtt tttctttgtc tttgctacat ggctttgctg ctcggatcgg ctcactctgt
      961 gtatgccacg ttcactttgt actctccttc tcacggtagg tttattattt ttagatgtgc
     1021 agttagtttc tgtgaaataa cacaccacac actgatattg tctgtgcatt gacttggtga
     1081 gtgcacattg tttttgatct tgacatattt atatttgatt gatcaggtga actgtgtgaa
     1141 tctaaagtgc tccatacaga tgttctgcat tgaaaatatt ctcattttat tagtggaagt
     1201 gagtgtatgc cacatccaat caatttcagc aaacacccca gtatgattta atgcaaaaaa
     1261 atgaaggtat caaacacgca ttactacttt gcagttaaat atttaacatt tattccaaca
     1321 cgaaaaaaag cagtaaataa cactttgaca aacacgtcag gacatcttat ttttgtcacc
     1381 ctcacaggca atttagtata atatattata tatatatata tatcatataa taatattcag
     1441 tataatatat atatatatat catattataa tattcagtat aatataaaac acaaacacat
     1501 atatgtataa tataatataa catttttatt tattgagatg cctctatgga ccgtgttata
     1561 agaagtaaag atcaggagaa gtaaacatga agtgtaatta tgaatactga tgttaaatta
     1621 agctatgatg agttttcact gttaatttac catctcaatt aaatgttgat gcctccatga
     1681 ccaagttaag cagatgagac tgagacaact gtagaagaca agatgttcac tttgctgaat
     1741 atagctggct tgacagttat ctatgactct ataaatatat atatattttt ttttttataa
     1801 aatgatttat ttataactat atatccattt ctcagacagg tgcttcatat ccctcactcc
     1861 cgtagctgtc catgctggat ctgtccccgt tgtttttaaa aagctaaata agttattaac
     1921 atgactgcat ccagcgagcc aaacctgtct ggtgtacagc taccagagaa gcttgagatc
     1981 ctagtcaccg gcgttcctag ttctttaaac tgttacaaag tgtttggacc agcaactgaa
     2041 ttgcactgta aattaccaca tcagggtctc cggggtcaac gctgctaagc aatggactgg
     2101 aaaatttgtg acattgagtt tttggaataa ctgggaatgc tggataactc tttgggtaaa
     2161 gctatggaac aaaagtacca gcatgaacta agaaatgact gtcacagcac aacatcaaac
     2221 acaatgcaag acaaaggttc tctgcttttg ccttacttga cagaaaaagt aagctctagg
     2281 ttcatcgcat gcagacagca gcaatacatg acatatataa aggctggctc ttttctccct
     2341 tccattgaac tgaaacttcc actcagtcag acttgcgggg gatccacagc ctgactaact
     2401 cgacaaaccc ccccaaacct aaggtgagtt gatctttaag ctttttacat tttcagctcg
     2461 catatatcaa ttcgcgcgca ttgtcacact agcacccact agcggtcaga ctgcagattg
     2521 cagcacgaaa caggaagctg actccacatg gtcacatgct cactgaagtg ttgacttccc
     2581 tgacagctgt gcactttcta aaccggtttt ctcattcatt tacagttcag ccggaattca
     2641 cctcgagacc atggctccaa agaagaagcg taaggtaacc atggcctcct ccgaggacgt
     2701 catcaaggag ttcatgcgct tcaaggtgcg catggagggc tccgtgaacg gccacgagtt
     2761 cgagatcgag ggcgagggcg agggccgccc ctacgagggc acccagaccg ccaagctgaa
     2821 ggtgaccaag ggcggccccc tgcccttcgc ctgggacatc ctgtcccctc agttccagta
     2881 cggctccaag gcctacgtga agcaccccgc cgacatcccc gactacttga agctgtcctt
     2941 ccccgagggc ttcaagtggg agcgcgtgat gaacttcgag gacggcggcg tggtgaccgt
     3001 gacccaggac tcctccctgc aggacggcga gttcatctac aaggtgaagc tgcgcggcac
     3061 caacttcccc tccgacggcc ccgtaatgca gaagaagacc atgggctggg aggcctccac
     3121 cgagcggatg taccccgagg acggcgccct gaagggcgag atcaagatga ggctgaagct
     3181 gaaggacggc ggccactacg acgccgaggt caagaccacc tacatggcca agaagcccgt
     3241 gcagctgccc ggcgcctaca agaccgacat caagctggac atcacctccc acaacgagga
     3301 ctacaccatc gtggaacagt acgagcgcgc cgagggccgc cactccaccg gcgcctaaag
     3361 ctgagatctg tgccttctag ttgccagcca tctgttgttt gcccctcccc cgtgccttcc
     3421 ttgaccctgg aaggtgccac tcccactgtc ctttcctaat aaaatgagga aattgcatcg
     3481 cattgtctga gtaggtgtca ttctattctg gggggtgggg tggggcagga cagcaagggg
     3541 gaggattggg aagacaatag caggcatgct ggggatgcgg tgggctctat ggcttctgag
     3601 gcggaaagaa ccaaagggcg aattaattca ttgatgagtt tggacaaacc acaactagaa
     3661 tgcagtgaaa aaaatgcttt atttgtgaaa tttgtgatgc tattgcttta tttgtaacca
     3721 ttataagctg caataaacaa gttaacaaca acaattgcat tcattttatg tttcaggttc
     3781 agggggaggt gtgggaggtt ttttaaagca agtaaaacct ctacaaatgt ggtcattgat
     3841 gagtttggac aaaccacaac tagaatgcag tgaaaaaaat gctttatttg tgaaatttgt
     3901 gatgctattg ctttatttgt aaccattata agctgcaata aacaagttaa caacaacaat
     3961 tgcattcatt ttatgtttca ggttcagggg gaggtgtggg aggtttttta aagcaagtaa
     4021 aacctctaca aatgtggtca ttcagatcaa ttaaccctca cccgggctag cgatgcatgg
     4081 gagctctgac gtacgttgtc tagcaaggaa g
//
