>Addgene plasmid #117766 | pPRISM-TagRFP-gcry-mRFP | depositor partial sequence | sequence record 222251 | Backbone
TGAAGAGCTATCCGGATATATATGTATGTTATCATAACTGTACTGGCTATGTCAGGTGGTAATGACTGTA
ACGTTACGTTACTCGTTGTAGGCACGACATTGAATATGCTCTTCTCCGCTGTGGCCCGAACGCCTCCCGC
TAGCGATGGGATCTAATACGACTCACTATAGGGAGACCAAGGGAAAATAGAATGAAGTGATCTCCAAAAA
ATAAGTACTTTTTGACTGTAAATAAAATTGTAAGGAGTAAAAAGTACTTTTTTTTCTAAAAAAATGTAAT
TAAGTAAAAGTAAAAGTATTGATTTTTAATTGTACTCAAGTAAAGTAAAAATCCCCAAAAATAATACTTA
AGTACAGTAATCAAGTAAAATTACTCAAGTACTTTACACCTCTGGGATCCAGCTGCATCATGAACAATAA
AACTGTCTGCTTACATAAACAGTAATACAAGGGGTGTTATGAGCCATATTCAACGGGAAACGTCGAGGCC
GCGATTAAATTCCAACATGGATGCTGATTTATATGGGTATAAATGGGCTCGCGATAATGTCGGGCAATCA
GGTGCGACAATCTATCGCTTGTATGGGAAGCCCGATGCGCCAGAGTTGTTTCTGAAACATGGCAAAGGTA
GCGTTGCCAATGATGTTACAGATGAGATGGTCAGACTAAACTGGCTGACGGAATTTATGCCTCTTCCGAC
CATCAAGCATTTTATCCGTACTCCTGATGATGCATGGTTACTCACCACTGCGATCCCCGGAAAAACAGCA
TTCCAGGTATTAGAAGAATATCCTGATTCAGGTGAAAATATTGTTGATGCGCTGGCAGTGTTCCTGCGCC
GGTTGCATTCGATTCCTGTTTGTAATTGTCCTTTTAACAGCGATCGCGTATTTCGTCTCGCTCAGGCGCA
ATCACGAATGAATAACGGTTTGGTTGATGCGAGTGATTTTGATGACGAGCGTAATGGCTGGCCTGTTGAA
CAAGTCTGGAAAGAAATGCATAAACTTTTGCCATTCTCACCGGATTCAGTCGTCACTCATGGTGATTTCT
CACTTGATAACCTTATTTTTGACGAGGGGAAATTAATAGGTTGTATTGATGTTGGACGAGTCGGAATCGC
AGACCGATACCAGGATCTTGCCATCCTATGGAACTGCCTCGGTGAGTTTTCTCCTTCATTACAGAAACGG
CTTTTTCAAAAATATGGTATTGATAATCCTGATATGAATAAATTGCAGTTTCATTTGATGCTCGATGAGT
TTTTCTAATCAGAATTGGTTAATTGGTTGTAACACTGGCAAAAAGGATCTAGGTGAAGATCCTTTTTGAT
AATCTCATGACCAAAATCCCTTAACGTGAGTTTTCGTTCCACTGAGCGTCAGACCCCGTAGAAAAGATCA
AAGGATCTTCTTGAGATCCTTTTTTTCTGCGCGTAATCTGCTGCTTGCAAACAAAAAAACCACCGCTACC
AGCGGTGGTTTGTTTGCCGGATCAAGAGCTACCAACTCTTTTTCCGAAGGTAACTGGCTTCAGCAGAGCG
CAGATACCAAATACTGTTCTTCTAGTGTAGCCGTAGTTAGGCCACCACTTCAAGAACTCTGTAGCACCGC
CTACATACCTCGCTCTGCTAATCCTGTTACCAGTGGCTGCTGCCAGTGGCGATAAGTCGTGTCTTACCGG
GTTGGACTCAAGACGATAGTTACCGGATAAGGCGCAGCGGTCGGGCTGAACGGGGGGTTCGTGCACACAG
CCCAGCTTGGAGCGAACGACCTACACCGAACTGAGATACCTACAGCGTGAGCTATGAGAAAGCGCCACGG
TTCCCGAAGGGAGAAAGGCGGACAGGTATCCGGTAAGCGGCAGGGTCGGAACAGGAGAGCGCACGAGGGA
GCTTCCAGGGGGAAACGCCTGGTATCTTTATAGTCCTGTCGGGTTTCGCCACCTCTGACTTGAGCGTCGA
TTTTTGTGATGCTCGTCAGGGGGGCGGAGCCTATGGAAAAACGCCAGCAACGCGGCCTTTTTACGGTTCC
TGGCCTTTTGCTGGCCTTTTGCTCACATGTTCTTTCCTGCGTTATCCCCTGATTCTGTGGATAACCGTAT
TACCGCCTTTGAGTGAGCTGATACCGCTCGCCGCAGCCGAACGACCGAGCGCAGCGAGTCAGTGAGCGAG
GAAGCGGAACAGATTTAAATGGTACCGAGCAGAGGTGTAAAAAGTACTCAAAAATTTTACTCAAGTGAAA
GTACAAGTACTTAGGGAAAATTTTACTCAATTAAAAGTAAAAGTATCTGGCTAGAATCTTACTTGAGTAA
AAGTAAAAAAGTACTCCATTAAAATTGTACTTGAGTATTAAGGAAGTAAAAGTAAAAGCAAGAAAGAAAA
CTAGAGTGGTCTCCCTTTAGTGAGGGTCAATTGATGGGAGGCGTTCGGGCCACAGCGGACACGCAGGTGC
GCAACGCAATTAATGTGAGTTAGCTCACTCATTAGGCACCCCAGGCTTTACACTTTATGCTTCCGGCTCG
TATGTTGTGTGGAATTGTGAGCGGATAACAATTTCACACAGGAAACAGCTATGACCATGATTACGCCAAG
CGCGCAATTAACCCTCACTAAAGGGAACAAAAGCTGGAGGACCTCGAGGGGGGGCCCGGTACCCAATTCG
CCCTATAGTGAGTCGTATTACGCGCGCTCACTGGCCGTCGTTTTACAACGTCGTGACTGGGAAAACCCTG
GCGTTACCCAACTTAATCGCCTTGCAGCACATCCCCCTTTCGCCAGCTGGCGTAATAGCGAAGAGGCCCG
CACCGATCGCCCTTCCCAACAGTTGCGCAGCCTGAATGGCGAATGGACCTGCCACA
